Addgene plasmid #109344: [pSK475] pLJC5 HA-Depdc5(A)
Purpose: Lenti-viral expression of HA-tagged Depdc5 mutant A
Depositing lab: David Sabatini & Kuang Shen. Depositing organization: Whitehead Institute for Biomedical Research. Publication: Architecture of the human GATOR1 and GATOR1-Rag GTPases complexes. Shen K, Huang RK, Brignole EJ, Condon KJ, Valenstein ML, Chantranupong L, Bomaliyamu A, Choe A, Hong C, Yu Z, Sabatini DM. Nature. 2018 Apr 5;556(7699):64-69. doi: 10.1038/nature26158. Epub 2018 Mar 28. PubMed 29590090.
Backbone
  Vector backbone: pLJC5
  Vector type: Lentiviral
Growth in bacteria
  Bacterial resistance: Ampicillin, 100 μg/mL
  Growth temperature: 37°C
  Growth strain: NEB Stable
  Copy number: High Copy
Gene/Insert
  Gene/Insert name: Depdc5
  Species: H. sapiens (human)
  Insert size (bp): 5000
  Mutation: DIYGD(185-189)GSGSG
  Entrez Gene: DEPDC5 (a.k.a. DEP.5, FFEVF, FFEVF1)
  Tag / fusion protein: HA (N terminal on insert)
  Cloning method: Unknown
Terms and licenses: Academic/Nonprofit Terms; Industry Terms: Not Available to Industry
How to cite: [pSK475] pLJC5 HA-Depdc5(A) was a gift from David Sabatini & Kuang Shen (Addgene plasmid # 109344 ; http://n2t.net/addgene:109344 ; RRID:Addgene_109344)
