[The description below was written by a language model from this plasmid's Addgene catalogue record and pLannotate feature annotations shown in this document.]
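Description:
[pSK475] pLJC5 HA-Depdc5(A) is a lentiviral transfer plasmid built on the pLJC5 backbone for stable expression of an N-terminally HA-tagged mutant of human DEPDC5 in mammalian cells. In bacteria it is maintained through a high-copy ColE1/pUC-type origin and selected with ampicillin via the β-lactamase gene. The backbone also carries an f1 origin, an SV40 origin and remnants of a lac/lacZα cloning region with flanking T3 and T7 promoters.

The viral portion has a self-inactivating HIV-1 design. An RSV enhancer/promoter replaces the U3 region upstream of a truncated 5' LTR and drives transcription of the genomic RNA in packaging cells. This is followed by the Ψ packaging signal with a partial gag sequence and the Rev response element for Rev-dependent nuclear export. The 3' LTR carries the ΔU3 deletion, which disables LTR promoter activity after integration, and an SV40 polyadenylation signal lies downstream of it. Within the provirus, the human ubiquitin C promoter drives the DEPDC5 coding sequence of about 4.8 kb. The HA tag is listed in the catalogue but is not annotated separately in the feature table. A cPPT/CTS element follows the insert, and a human PGK promoter then drives puromycin N-acetyltransferase, allowing selection of transduced cells with puromycin.

The "A" mutant replaces residues 185–189 (DIYGD) with a GSGSG linker-like stretch. DEPDC5 is a component of the GATOR1 complex. The associated publication concerns the architecture of GATOR1 and its complex with the Rag GTPases, so the construct was presumably made to test the function of this segment in cells, although the record does not state the mutation's specific effect.
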