Features (pLannotate 1.2.2; 26 found; start..end, strand, type, name):
     58..79      +  protein_bind   CAP binding site: CAP binding activates transcription in the presence of cAMP. E. coli catabolite activator protein
     94..124     +  promoter       lac promoter: promoter for the E. coli lac operon
    128..150     +  protein_bind   lac operator (fragment): The lac repressor binds to the lac operator to inhibit transcription in E. coli. This inhibition can be relieved by adding lactose or isopropyl-β-D-thiogalactopyranoside (IPTG). lac repressor encoded by lacI
    193..211     +  promoter       T3 promoter: promoter for bacteriophage T3 RNA polymerase
    239..465     +  promoter       RSV promoter: Rous sarcoma virus enhancer/promoter
    466..646     +  LTR            5' LTR (truncated): truncated 5' long terminal repeat (LTR) from HIV-1
    693..818     +  misc_feature   HIV-1 Ψ: packaging signal of human immunodeficiency virus type 1
    802..1165    +  CDS            HIV-1 gag (fragment): gag protein from human immunodeficiency virus 1; gag
   1311..1544    +  misc_feature   RRE: The Rev response element (RRE) of HIV-1 allows for Rev-dependent mRNA export from the nucleus to the cytoplasm.
   1921..2021    +  CDS            Rev (fragment): human immunodeficiency virus 1 (HIV-1) Rev protein; rev; enhances nuclear export of unspliced and incompletely spliced viral mRNAs
   2062..3273    +  promoter       UbC promoter: human ubiquitin C promoter
   3363..8171    +  CDS            DEPDC5: DEPD5_HUMAN - Also known as KIAA0645 From Homo sapiens (Human).
   8216..8333    +  misc_feature   cPPT/CTS: central polypurine tract and central termination sequence of HIV-1
   8382..8892    +  promoter       hPGK promoter: human phosphoglycerate kinase 1 promoter
   8914..9513    +  CDS            PuroR: puromycin N-acetyltransferase; pac from Streptomyces alboniger; confers resistance to puromycin
   9556..9639    +  CDS            nef (fragment): NEF_HV1Z2 - Experimental evidence at protein level: Swiss-Prot protein existence level 1. Extracellular Nef protein targets CD4(+) T-lymphocytes for apoptosis by interacting with CXCR4 surface receptors. From Human immunodeficiency virus type 1 group M subtype D (isolate Z2/CDC-Z34) (HIV-1).
   9641..9874    +  LTR            3' LTR (ΔU3): self-inactivating 3' long terminal repeat (LTR) from HIV-1
   9946..10067   +  polyA_signal   SV40 poly(A) signal: SV40 polyadenylation signal
  10107..10242   +  rep_origin     SV40 ori: SV40 origin of replication
  10263..10281   -  promoter       T7 promoter: promoter for bacteriophage T7 RNA polymerase
  10289..10444   +  CDS            lacZα (fragment): LacZα fragment of β-galactosidase; lacZ fragment
  10449..10877   +  rep_origin     f1 ori (sequence partly withheld): f1 bacteriophage origin of replication; arrow indicates direction of (+) strand synthesis
  10930..11034   +  promoter       AmpR promoter: bla
  11035..11895   +  CDS            AmpR: β-lactamase; bla; confers resistance to ampicillin, carbenicillin, and related antibiotics
  12066..12654   +  rep_origin     ori: high-copy-number ColE1/pMB1/pBR322/pUC origin of replication
  12837..45      +  CDS            lacI (fragment) (across the origin): lac repressor; lacI; The lac repressor binds to the lac operator to inhibit transcription in E. coli. This inhibition can be relieved by adding lactose or isopropyl-β-D-thiogalactopyranoside (IPTG).
>Addgene plasmid #109344 | [pSK475] pLJC5 HA-Depdc5(A) | addgene full sequence | sequence record 211202 | Addgene NGS Result
ATGCAGCTGGCACGACAGGTTTCCCGACTGGAAAGCGGGCAGTGAGCGCAACGCAATTAATGTGAGTTAG
CTCACTCATTAGGCACCCCAGGCTTTACACTTTATGCTTCCGGCTCGTATGTTGTGTGGAATTGTGAGCG
GATAACAATTTCACACAGGAAACAGCTATGACCATGATTACGCCAAGCGCGCAATTAACCCTCACTAAAG
GGAACAAAAGCTGGAGCTGCAAGCTTAATGTAGTCTTATGCAATACTCTTGTAGTCTTGCAACATGGTAA
CGATGAGTTAGCAACATGCCTTACAAGGAGAGAAAAAGCACCGTGCATGCCGATTGGTGGAAGTAAGGTG
GTACGATCGTGCCTTATTAGGAAGGCAACAGACGGGTCTGACATGGATTGGACGAACCACTGAATTGCCG
CATTGCAGAGATATTGTATTTAAGTGCCTAGCTCGATACATAAACGGGTCTCTCTGGTTAGACCAGATCT
GAGCCTGGGAGCTCTCTGGCTAACTAGGGAACCCACTGCTTAAGCCTCAATAAAGCTTGCCTTGAGTGCT
TCAAGTAGTGTGTGCCCGTCTGTTGTGTGACTCTGGTAACTAGAGATCCCTCAGACCCTTTTAGTCAGTG
TGGAAAATCTCTAGCAGTGGCGCCCGAACAGGGACTTGAAAGCGAAAGGGAAACCAGAGGAGCTCTCTCG
ACGCAGGACTCGGCTTGCTGAAGCGCGCACGGCAAGAGGCGAGGGGCGGCGACTGGTGAGTACGCCAAAA
ATTTTGACTAGCGGAGGCTAGAAGGAGAGAGATGGGTGCGAGAGCGTCAGTATTAAGCGGGGGAGAATTA
GATCGCGATGGGAAAAAATTCGGTTAAGGCCAGGGGGAAAGAAAAAATATAAATTAAAACATATAGTATG
GGCAAGCAGGGAGCTAGAACGATTCGCAGTTAATCCTGGCCTGTTAGAAACATCAGAAGGCTGTAGACAA
ATACTGGGACAGCTACAACCATCCCTTCAGACAGGATCAGAAGAACTTAGATCATTATATAATACAGTAG
CAACCCTCTATTGTGTGCATCAAAGGATAGAGATAAAAGACACCAAGGAAGCTTTAGACAAGATAGAGGA
AGAGCAAAACAAAAGTAAGACCACCGCACAGCAAGCAGCAGCTGATCTTCAGACCTGGAGGAGGAGATAT
GAGGGACAATTGGAGAAGTGAATTATATAAATATAAAGTAGTAAAAATTGAACCATTAGGAGTAGCACCC
ACCAAGGCAAAGAGAAGAGTGGTGCAGAGAGAAAAAAGAGCAGTGGGAATAGGAGCTTTGTTCCTTGGGT
TCTTGGGAGCAGCAGGAAGCACTATGGGCGCAGCGTCAATGACGCTGACGGTACAGGCCAGACAATTATT
GTCTGGTATAGTGCAGCAGCAGAACAATTTGCTGAGGGCTATTGAGGCGCAACAGCATCTGTTGCAACTC
ACAGTCTGGGGCATCAAGCAGCTCCAGGCAAGAATCCTGGCTGTGGAAAGATACCTAAAGGATCAACAGC
TCCTGGGGATTTGGGGTTGCTCTGGAAAACTCATTTGCACCACTGCTGTGCCTTGGAATGCTAGTTGGAG
TAATAAATCTCTGGAACAGATTTGGAATCACACGACCTGGATGGAGTGGGACAGAGAAATTAACAATTAC
ACAAGCTTAATACACTCCTTAATTGAAGAATCGCAAAACCAGCAAGAAAAGAATGAACAAGAATTATTGG
AATTAGATAAATGGGCAAGTTTGTGGAATTGGTTTAACATAACAAATTGGCTGTGGTATATAAAATTATT
CATAATGATAGTAGGAGGCTTGGTAGGTTTAAGAATAGTTTTTGCTGTACTTTCTATAGTGAATAGAGTT
AGGCAGGGATATTCACCATTATCGTTTCAGACCCACCTCCCAACCCCGAGGGGACCCGACAGGCCCGAAG
GAATAGAAGAAGAAGGTGGAGAGAGAGACAGAGACAGATCCATTCGATTAGTGAACGGATCTCGACGGTA
TCGATCACGAGACTAGCCTCGAGCGGGATCTGGCCTCCGCGCCGGGTTTTGGCGCCTCCCGCGGGCGCCC
CCCTCCTCACGGCGAGCGCTGCCACGTCAGACGAAGGGCGCAGCGAGCGTCCTGATCCTTCCGCCCGGAC
GCTCAGGACAGCGGCCCGCTGCTCATAAGACTCGGCCTTAGAACCCCAGTATCAGCAGAAGGACATTTTA
GGACGGGACTTGGGTGACTCTAGGGCACTGGTTTTCTTTCCAGAGAGCGGAACAGGCGAGGAAAAGTAGT
CCCTTCTCGGCGATTCTGCGGAGGGATCTCCGTGGGGCGGTGAACGCCGATGATTATATAAGGACGCGCC
GGGTGTGGCACAGCTAGTTCCGTCGCAGCCGGGATTTGGGTCGCGGTTCTTGTTTGTGGATCGCTGTGAT
CGTCACTTGGTGAGTAGCGGGCTGCTGGGCTGGCCGGGGCTTTCGTGGCCGCCGGGCCGCTCGGTGGGAC
GGAAGCGTGTGGAGAGACCGCCAAGGGCTGTAGTCTGGGTCCGCGAGCAAGGTTGCCCTGAACTGGGGGT
TGGGGGGAGCGCAGCAAAATGGCGGCTGTTCCCGAGTCTTGAATGGAAGACGCTTGTGAGGCGGGCTGTG
AGGTCGTTGAAACAAGGTGGGGGGCATGGTGGGCGGCAAGAACCCAAGGTCTTGAGGCCTTCGCTAATGC
GGGAAAGCTCTTATTCGGGTGAGATGGGCTGGGGCACCATCTGGGGACCCTGACGTGAAGTTTGTCACTG
ACTGGAGAACTCGGTTTGTCGTCTGTTGCGGGGGCGGCAGTTATGGCGGTGCCGTTGGGCAGTGCACCCG
TACCTTTGGGAGCGCGCGCCCTCGTCGTGTCGTGACGTCACCCGTTCTGTTGGCTTATAATGCAGGGTGG
GGCCACCTGCCGGTAGGTGTGCGGTAGGCTTTTCTCCGTCGCAGGACGCAGGGTTCGGGCCTAGGGTAGG
CTCTCCTGAATCGACAGGCGCCGGACCTCTGGTGAGGGGAGGGATAAGTGAGGCGTCAGTTTCTTTGGTC
GGTTTTATGTACCTATCTTCTTAAGTAGCTGAAGCTCCGGTTTTGAACTATGCGCTCGGGGTTGGCGAGT
GTGTTTTGTGAAGTTTTTTAGGCACCTTTTGAAATGTAATCATTTGGGTCAATATGTAATTTTCAGTGTT
AGACTAGTAAATTGTCCGCTAAATTCTGGCCGTTTTTGGCTTTTTTGTTAGACGAAGCGCTAGCGCTACC
GGTGCCACCATGGGCTACCCCTATGATGTGCCTGACTACGCAGATCTCAATGGTGGTGGTGGTGGGTCGA
CGATGAGAACAACAAAGGTCTACAAACTCGTCATCCACAAGAAGGGCTTTGGGGGCAGTGATGATGAGCT
AGTTGTGAACCCCAAAGTGTTCCCTCACATCAAGCTTGGAGACATTGTAGAGATTGCACACCCCAACGAT
GAATACAGCCCTCTGCTTTTGCAGGTCAAGTCTCTTAAGGAAGATTTACAGAAGGAAACTATCAGTGTGG
ACCAGACTGTGACTCAAGTGTTCCGGCTGAGACCTTATCAGGATGTCTATGTTAATGTCGTAGACCCTAA
GGATGTGACCCTTGACCTAGTGGAATTAACTTTTAAGGATCAGTATATTGGCCGTGGGGATATGTGGCGA
CTAAAGAAAAGTTTGGTCAGCACATGTGCCTATATCACCCAGAAGGTGGAGTTTGCTGGCATCAGAGCAC
AGGCTGGTGAACTGTGGGTTAAGAATGAGAAGGTCATGTGTGGCTACATCAGTGAAGATACCAGGGTGGT
GTTTCGTTCTACGTCGGCTATGGTTTACATATTTATTCAGATGAGCTGTGAAATGTGGGATTTTGGCAGC
GGAAGCGGCTTGTATTTTGAGAAAGCTGTGAATGGTTTCCTTGCTGATCTATTTACCAAGTGGAAGGAGA
AGAACTGTAGTCATGAAGTGACAGTGGTCCTGTTTTCTAGAACTTTCTATGATGCAAAATCTGTTGATGA
ATTTCCTGAAATAAACCGAGCCTCAATTCGACAGGATCACAAGGGGAGATTCTATGAAGACTTTTACAAA
GTGGTGGTGCAGAATGAGAGAAGAGAAGAATGGACTTCACTTCTCGTAACCATTAAAAAACTCTTCATCC
AGTATCCAGTGTTGGTGCGACTGGAACAGGCAGAGGGCTTTCCTCAAGGAGATAATTCTACCTCAGCACA
AGGAAACTACCTGGAGGCCATCAATCTGTCATTCAATGTGTTTGATAAGCACTACATCAACCGCAACTTT
GACCGAACTGGGCAGATGTCAGTGGTGATCACGCCCGGGGTGGGTGTCTTTGAAGTGGACCGCCTACTCA
TGATCCTGACCAAGCAGCGGATGATAGATAATGGAATTGGTGTGGATTTGGTGTGCATGGGAGAGCAACC
GTTACATGCTGTCCCATTGTTCAAGCTCCATAATCGGAGTGCTCCCCGTGATTCTCGTCTGGGCGATGAC
TATAATATCCCTCACTGGATAAACCACAGTTTCTACACATCCAAAAGCCAGCTCTTTTGTAATAGTTTCA
CCCCACGAATAAAACTGGCAGGAAAGAAGCCCGCCTCTGAGAAAGCAAAAAATGGCCGTGATACATCTCT
CGGGAGTCCAAAAGAATCTGAGAACGCCCTTCCCATCCAAGTAGATTATGACGCCTATGACGCTCAAGTG
TTCAGGCTGCCCGGCCCATCCCGGGCCCAGTGCCTCACCACCTGCAGATCTGTGCGAGAGCGAGAGAGTC
ACAGTCGAAAGAGTGCCAGCTCCTGTGATGTTTCATCCAGCCCTTCCCTACCAAGCCGCACACTGCCCAC
TGAGGAAGTGAGGAGCCAGGCTTCTGACGACAGCTCCCTAGGCAAGAGTGCCAACATCCTGATGATCCCA
CACCCCCACCTGCACCAGTATGAAGTCAGCAGCTCCTTGGGATACACCAGCACTCGAGATGTCCTGGAGA
ACATGATGGAGCCACCACAGCGAGACTCCAGTGCACCAGGGAGGTTTCACGTTGGCAGTGCAGAATCCAT
GCTGCATGTTCGACCTGGTGGATACACGCCCCAGAGAGCACTGATTAACCCCTTCGCTCCCTCTCGGATG
CCCATGAAGCTTACGTCCAACAGAAGGCGCTGGATGCACACTTTTCCTGTGGGGCCATCCGGAGAAGCCA
TCCAGATCCACCACCAGACCCGACAGAATATGGCGGAGCTACAAGGCAGCGGGCAGAGGGATCCAACTCA
CTCCTCTGCAGAGCTGCTGGAGTTAGCATATCATGAAGCTGCTGGAAGGCACAGCAATTCCCGCCAGCCT
GGTGACGGCATGTCCTTCTTGAACTTCAGTGGAACAGAGGAGCTTTCTGTCGGCCTGCTTAGCAACAGTG
GTGCAGGTATGAATCCTAGGACCCAGAATAAGGATTCTCTAGAGGACAGTGTTTCTACCTCTCCAGACCC
AATTCTGACACTGTCTGCTCCCCCTGTAGTGCCAGGCTTCTGTTGCACAGTTGGAGTGGACTGGAAGTCT
CTCACTACTCCGGCGTGCCTCCCCCTTACCACCGACTACTTCCCTGACCGCCAGGGCCTGCAGAATGACT
ACACAGAGGGCTGTTATGATCTCCTTCCAGAAGCAGACATCGACAGGAGGGACGAAGATGGTGTGCAGAT
GACAGCCCAGCAGGTATTTGAAGAGTTTATTTGCCAACGTCTCATGCAGGGCTACCAAATCATAGTGCAG
CCCAAGACACAGAAACCCAATCCTGCTGTCCCGCCCCCGCTGAGCAGTAGCCCACTCTATAGCCGAGGCC
TTGTGTCCCGAAACCGCCCTGAGGAGGAGGACCAGTATTGGCTGAGTATGGGCAGAACGTTCCACAAAGT
GACGCTGAAGGATAAGATGATCACAGTGACGCGATACCTTCCCAAGTATCCTTATGAATCTGCCCAGATC
CACTACACCTACAGCCTCTGTCCTTCCCACTCAGACTCAGAGTTCGTCTCCTGCTGGGTGGAGTTTTCCC
ACGAACGGCTGGAGGAGTACAAGTGGAATTACTTAGATCAGTATATCTGTTCTGCCGGCTCTGAAGACTT
CAGCTTAATTGAGTCCCTGAAGTTCTGGAGGACCCGCTTCCTGCTGCTGCCAGCCTGTGTCACCGCCACC
AAGCGCATCACGGAGGGGGAGGCCCACTGCGACATCTATGGGGACAGGCCCCGTGCAGACGAGGACGAGT
GGCAACTCCTGGATGGTTTTGTCCGCTTTGTGGAGGGCTTGAATCGCATTCGCAGGCGGCATCGCTCGGA
TCGCATGATGCGGAAAGGGACCGCCATGAAAGGCTTGCAGATGACTGGGCCCATTTCCACGCATTCTCTG
GAGTCAACTGCACCCCCAGTGGGGAAGAAGGGAACCTCAGCTCTCTCTGCCCTGTTGGAGATGGAGGCCA
GTCAGAAGTGCCTGGGAGAACAGCAGGCAGCTGTGCATGGTGGGAAGAGCTCCGCCCAGTCAGCCGAGAG
CAGCAGCGTTGCCATGACTCCCACCTACATGGACAGCCCACGAAAGGACGGGGCCTTCTTTATGGAGTTT
GTCCGCAGCCCACGCACAGCATCGTCCGCCTTCTACCCTCAGGTATCTGTGGACCAAACAGCCACTCCTA
TGTTGGACGGCACCAGTTTGGGCATATGCACAGGCCAATCCATGGACAGAGGCAACAGCCAGACCTTTGG
GAACTCCCAGAACATAGGAGAACAGGGCTACTCCTCCACAAACTCCAGTGACAGCAGCTCTCAGCAGCTG
GTGGCAAGCTCCTTGACCTCATCCTCTACCCTGACAGAGATCCTGGAAGCCATGAAGCACCCCTCGACAG
GAGTCCAGCTGCTCTCTGAACAGAAGGGCCTCTCACCGTACTGCTTCATCAGCGCGGAGGTGGTACACTG
GTTGGTGAACCACGTGGAGGGGATCCAGACACAGGCGATGGCCATTGACATCATGCAGAAAATGCTGGAA
GAGCAGCTCATCACACATGCATCTGGCGAAGCCTGGCGGACCTTCATCTACGGCTTCTATTTCTACAAGA
TAGTAACGGACAAAGAGCCCGACCGAGTGGCCATGCAGCAGCCCGCCACCACCTGGCACACAGCAGGAGT
GGACGACTTCGCCAGCTTCCAGCGCAAGTGGTTTGAGGTGGCCTTTGTGGCAGAAGAGCTCGTGCACTCT
GAGATTCCTGCCTTTCTCCTGCCCTGGCTGCCTAGCCGGCCAGCCTCCTATGCAAGTAGGCACAGCTCCT
TTAGCCGAAGTTTTGGAGGACGGAGCCAGGCGGCAGCACTTTTAGCTGCCACTGTCCCAGAGCAGAGGAC
TGTGACCCTGGATGTTGACGTGAACAACCGCACAGACCGGCTGGAGTGGTGCAGCTGTTATTACCATGGC
AACTTTTCTCTGAATGCAGCCTTTGAGATCAAGCTGCACTGGATGGCGGTGACCGCAGCAGTACTCTTCG
AGATGGTCCAAGGTTGGCATCGGAAAGCCACCTCCTGTGGCTTCTTGTTAGTCCCAGTTTTGGAGGGGCC
TTTTGCACTGCCCAGTTACCTGTATGGCGACCCCCTTCGTGCCCAGCTCTTCATCCCACTCAACATCAGC
TGCTTGCTCAAGGAGGGCAGCGAGCACCTGTTTGATAGCTTTGAACCCGAAACGTACTGGGATCGAATGC
ACCTCTTCCAGGAAGCCATTGCACACAGGTTTGGGTTTGTACAAGATAAATATTCTGCCTCTGCTTTTAA
CTTCCCTGCTGAGAACAAGCCTCAGTATATCCACGTTACAGGAACAGTGTTTCTGCAGCTGCCCTACTCC
AAGCGCAAGTTCTCAGGGCAGCAGCGGCGGCGGCGGAACTCCACCAGCTCCACCAACCAGAACATGTTCT
GCGAGGAGCGGGTCGGCTACAACTGGGCCTACAACACCATGCTCACCAAAACATGGCGCTCCAGCGCCAC
AGGGGATGAAAAGTTTGCTGATCGGCTGCTGAAGGACTTCACGGACTTCTGCATCAACCGTGACAACCGG
CTGGTCACGTTCTGGACAAGTTGCCTGGAGAAGATGCATGCCAGTGCCCCGTGAGAATTCTCGACCTCGA
GACAAATGGCAGTATTCATCCACAATTTTAAAAGAAAAGGGGGGATTGGGGGGTACAGTGCAGGGGAAAG
AATAGTAGACATAATAGCAACAGACATACAAACTAAAGAATTACAAAAACAAATTACAAAAATTCAAAAT
TTTCGGGTTTATTACAGGGACAGCAGAGATCCACTTTGGCCGCGGCTCGAGGGGGTTGGGGTTGCGCCTT
TTCCAAGGCAGCCCTGGGTTTGCGCAGGGACGCGGCTGCTCTGGGCGTGGTTCCGGGAAACGCAGCGGCG
CCGACCCTGGGTCTCGCACATTCTTCACGTCCGTTCGCAGCGTCACCCGGATCTTCGCCGCTACCCTTGT
GGGCCCCCCGGCGACGCTTCCTGCTCCGCCCCTAAGTCGGGAAGGTTCCTTGCGGTTCGCGGCGTGCCGG
ACGTGACAAACGGAAGCCGCACGTCTCACTAGTACCCTCGCAGACGGACAGCGCCAGGGAGCAATGGCAG
CGCGCCGACCGCGATGGGCTGTGGCCAATAGCGGCTGCTCAGCAGGGCGCGCCGAGAGCAGCGGCCGGGA
AGGGGCGGTGCGGGAGGCGGGGTGTGGGGCGGTAGTGTGGGCCCTGTTCCTGCCCGCGCGGTGTTCCGCA
TTCTGCAAGCCTCCGGAGCGCACGTCGGCAGTCGGCTCCCTCGTTGACCGAATCACCGACCTCTCTCCCC
AGGGGGATCCACCGGAGCTTACCATGACCGAGTACAAGCCCACGGTGCGCCTCGCCACCCGCGACGACGT
CCCCAGGGCCGTACGCACCCTCGCCGCCGCGTTCGCCGACTACCCCGCCACGCGCCACACCGTCGATCCG
GACCGCCACATCGAGCGGGTCACCGAGCTGCAAGAACTCTTCCTCACGCGCGTCGGGCTCGACATCGGCA
AGGTGTGGGTCGCGGACGACGGCGCCGCGGTGGCGGTCTGGACCACGCCGGAGAGCGTCGAAGCGGGGGC
GGTGTTCGCCGAGATCGGCCCGCGCATGGCCGAGTTGAGCGGTTCCCGGCTGGCCGCGCAGCAACAGATG
GAAGGCCTCCTGGCGCCGCACCGGCCCAAGGAGCCCGCGTGGTTCCTGGCCACCGTCGGCGTCTCGCCCG
ACCACCAGGGCAAGGGTCTGGGCAGCGCCGTCGTGCTCCCCGGAGTGGAGGCGGCCGAGCGCGCCGGGGT
GCCCGCCTTCCTGGAGACCTCCGCGCCCCGCAACCTCCCCTTCTACGAGCGGCTCGGCTTCACCGTCACC
GCCGACGTCGAGGTGCCCGAAGGACCGCGCACCTGGTGCATGACCCGCAAGCCCGGTGCCTGACGCCCGC
CCCACGACCCGCAGCGCCCGACCGAAAGGAGCGCACGACCCCATGCATCGGTACCTTTAAGACCAATGAC
TTACAAGGCAGCTGTAGATCTTAGCCACTTTTTAAAAGAAAAGGGGGGACTGGAAGGGCTAATTCACTCC
CAACGAAGACAAGATCTGCTTTTTGCTTGTACTGGGTCTCTCTGGTTAGACCAGATCTGAGCCTGGGAGC
TCTCTGGCTAACTAGGGAACCCACTGCTTAAGCCTCAATAAAGCTTGCCTTGAGTGCTTCAAGTAGTGTG
TGCCCGTCTGTTGTGTGACTCTGGTAACTAGAGATCCCTCAGACCCTTTTAGTCAGTGTGGAAAATCTCT
AGCAGTAGTAGTTCATGTCATCTTATTATTCAGTATTTATAACTTGCAAAGAAATGAATATCAGAGAGTG
AGAGGAACTTGTTTATTGCAGCTTATAATGGTTACAAATAAAGCAATAGCATCACAAATTTCACAAATAA
AGCATTTTTTTCACTGCATTCTAGTTGTGGTTTGTCCAAACTCATCAATGTATCTTATCATGTCTGGCTC
TAGCTATCCCGCCCCTAACTCCGCCCATCCCGCCCCTAACTCCGCCCAGTTCCGCCCATTCTCCGCCCCA
TGGCTGACTAATTTTTTTTATTTATGCAGAGGCCGAGGCCGCCTCGGCCTCTGAGCTATTCCAGAAGTAG
TGAGGAGGCTTTTTTGGAGGCCTAGGGACGTACCCAATTCGCCCTATAGTGAGTCGTATTACGCGCGCTC
ACTGGCCGTCGTTTTACAACGTCGTGACTGGGAAAACCCTGGCGTTACCCAACTTAATCGCCTTGCAGCA
CATCCCCCTTTCGCCAGCTGGCGTAATAGCGAAGAGGCCCGCACCGATCGCCCTTCCCAACAGTTGCGCA
GCCTGAATGGCGAATGGG
[124 nt withheld, positions 10449-10572]
C
[91 nt withheld, positions 10574-10664]
A
[49 nt withheld, positions 10666-10714]
CCTTTGACGTTGGAGTCCACGTTCTTT
[37 nt withheld, positions 10742-10778]
ACCCTATCTCGGTCTATTCTTTTGATTTATAAGGGATTTTGCCGATTTCGGCCTATTGGTTAAAAAATGA
GCTGATTTAACAAAAATTTAACGCGAATTTTAACAAAATATTAACGCTTACAATTTAGGTGGCACTTTTC
GGGGAAATGTGCGCGGAACCCCTATTTGTTTATTTTTCTAAATACATTCAAATATGTATCCGCTCATGAG
ACAATAACCCTGATAAATGCTTCAATAATATTGAAAAAGGAAGAGTATGAGTATTCAACATTTCCGTGTC
GCCCTTATTCCCTTTTTTGCGGCATTTTGCCTTCCTGTTTTTGCTCACCCAGAAACGCTGGTGAAAGTAA
AAGATGCTGAAGATCAGTTGGGTGCACGAGTGGGTTACATCGAACTGGATCTCAACAGCGGTAAGATCCT
TGAGAGTTTTCGCCCCGAAGAACGTTTTCCAATGATGAGCACTTTTAAAGTTCTGCTATGTGGCGCGGTA
TTATCCCGTATTGACGCCGGGCAAGAGCAACTCGGTCGCCGCATACACTATTCTCAGAATGACTTGGTTG
AGTACTCACCAGTCACAGAAAAGCATCTTACGGATGGCATGACAGTAAGAGAATTATGCAGTGCTGCCAT
AACCATGAGTGATAACACTGCGGCCAACTTACTTCTGACAACGATCGGAGGACCGAAGGAGCTAACCGCT
TTTTTGCACAACATGGGGGATCATGTAACTCGCCTTGATCGTTGGGAACCGGAGCTGAATGAAGCCATAC
CAAACGACGAGCGTGACACCACGATGCCTGTAGCAATGGCAACAACGTTGCGCAAACTATTAACTGGCGA
ACTACTTACTCTAGCTTCCCGGCAACAATTAATAGACTGGATGGAGGCGGATAAAGTTGCAGGACCACTT
CTGCGCTCGGCCCTTCCGGCTGGCTGGTTTATTGCTGATAAATCTGGAGCCGGTGAGCGTGGGTCTCGCG
GTATCATTGCAGCACTGGGGCCAGATGGTAAGCCCTCCCGTATCGTAGTTATCTACACGACGGGGAGTCA
GGCAACTATGGATGAACGAAATAGACAGATCGCTGAGATAGGTGCCTCACTGATTAAGCATTGGTAACTG
TCAGACCAAGTTTACTCATATATACTTTAGATTGATTTAAAACTTCATTTTTAATTTAAAAGGATCTAGG
TGAAGATCCTTTTTGATAATCTCATGACCAAAATCCCTTAACGTGAGTTTTCGTTCCACTGAGCGTCAGA
CCCCGTAGAAAAGATCAAAGGATCTTCTTGAGATCCTTTTTTTCTGCGCGTAATCTGCTGCTTGCAAACA
AAAAAACCACCGCTACCAGCGGTGGTTTGTTTGCCGGATCAAGAGCTACCAACTCTTTTTCCGAAGGTAA
CTGGCTTCAGCAGAGCGCAGATACCAAATACTGTTCTTCTAGTGTAGCCGTAGTTAGGCCACCACTTCAA
GAACTCTGTAGCACCGCCTACATACCTCGCTCTGCTAATCCTGTTACCAGTGGCTGCTGCCAGTGGCGAT
AAGTCGTGTCTTACCGGGTTGGACTCAAGACGATAGTTACCGGATAAGGCGCAGCGGTCGGGCTGAACGG
GGGGTTCGTGCACACAGCCCAGCTTGGAGCGAACGACCTACACCGAACTGAGATACCTACAGCGTGAGCT
ATGAGAAAGCGCCACGCTTCCCGAAGGGAGAAAGGCGGACAGGTATCCGGTAAGCGGCAGGGTCGGAACA
GGAGAGCGCACGAGGGAGCTTCCAGGGGGAAACGCCTGGTATCTTTATAGTCCTGTCGGGTTTCGCCACC
TCTGACTTGAGCGTCGATTTTTGTGATGCTCGTCAGGGGGGCGGAGCCTATGGAAAAACGCCAGCAACGC
GGCCTTTTTACGGTTCCTGGCCTTTTGCTGGCCTTTTGCTCACATGTTCTTTCCTGCGTTATCCCCTGAT
TCTGTGGATAACCGTATTACCGCCTTTGAGTGAGCTGATACCGCTCGCCGCAGCCGAACGACCGAGCGCA
GCGAGTCAGTGAGCGAGGAAGCGGAAGAGCGCCCAATACGCAAACCGCCTCTCCCCGCGCGTTGGCCGAT
TCATTA
