>Addgene plasmid #109344 | [pSK475] pLJC5 HA-Depdc5(A) | depositor partial sequence | sequence record 206150 | WT DepdcC5
ATGGGCTACCCCTATGATGTGCCTGACTACGCAGATCTCAATGGTGGTGGTGGTGGGTCGACGATGAGAA
CAACAAAGGTCTACAAACTCGTCATCCACAAGAAGGGCTTTGGGGGCAGTGATGATGAGCTAGTTGTGAA
CCCCAAAGTGTTCCCTCACATCAAGCTTGGAGACATTGTAGAGATTGCACACCCCAACGATGAATACAGC
CCTCTGCTTTTGCAGGTCAAGTCTCTTAAGGAAGATTTACAGAAGGAAACTATCAGTGTGGACCAGACTG
TGACTCAAGTGTTCCGGCTGAGACCTTATCAGGATGTCTATGTTAATGTCGTAGACCCTAAGGATGTGAC
CCTTGACCTAGTGGAATTAACTTTTAAGGATCAGTATATTGGCCGTGGGGATATGTGGCGACTAAAGAAA
AGTTTGGTCAGCACATGTGCCTATATCACCCAGAAGGTGGAGTTTGCTGGCATCAGAGCACAGGCTGGTG
AACTGTGGGTTAAGAATGAGAAGGTCATGTGTGGCTACATCAGTGAAGATACCAGGGTGGTGTTTCGTTC
TACGTCGGCTATGGTTTACATATTTATTCAGATGAGCTGTGAAATGTGGGATTTTGATATTTATGGGGAT
TTGTATTTTGAGAAAGCTGTGAATGGTTTCCTTGCTGATCTATTTACCAAGTGGAAGGAGAAGAACTGTA
GTCATGAAGTGACAGTGGTCCTGTTTTCTAGAACTTTCTATGATGCAAAATCTGTTGATGAATTTCCTGA
AATAAACCGAGCCTCAATTCGACAGGATCACAAGGGGAGATTCTATGAAGACTTTTACAAAGTGGTGGTG
CAGAATGAGAGAAGAGAAGAATGGACTTCACTTCTCGTAACCATTAAAAAACTCTTCATCCAGTATCCAG
TGTTGGTGCGACTGGAACAGGCAGAGGGCTTTCCTCAAGGAGATAATTCTACCTCAGCACAAGGAAACTA
CCTGGAGGCCATCAATCTGTCATTCAATGTGTTTGATAAGCACTACATCAACCGCAACTTTGACCGAACT
GGGCAGATGTCAGTGGTGATCACGCCCGGGGTGGGTGTCTTTGAAGTGGACCGCCTACTCATGATCCTGA
CCAAGCAGCGGATGATAGATAATGGAATTGGTGTGGATTTGGTGTGCATGGGAGAGCAACCGTTACATGC
TGTCCCATTGTTCAAGCTCCATAATCGGAGTGCTCCCCGTGATTCTCGTCTGGGCGATGACTATAATATC
CCTCACTGGATAAACCACAGTTTCTACACATCCAAAAGCCAGCTCTTTTGTAATAGTTTCACCCCACGAA
TAAAACTGGCAGGAAAGAAGCCCGCCTCTGAGAAAGCAAAAAATGGCCGTGATACATCTCTCGGGAGTCC
AAAAGAATCTGAGAACGCCCTTCCCATCCAAGTAGATTATGACGCCTATGACGCTCAAGTGTTCAGGCTG
CCCGGCCCATCCCGGGCCCAGTGCCTCACCACCTGCAGATCTGTGCGAGAGCGAGAGAGTCACAGTCGAA
AGAGTGCCAGCTCCTGTGATGTTTCATCCAGCCCTTCCCTACCAAGCCGCACACTGCCCACTGAGGAAGT
GAGGAGCCAGGCTTCTGACGACAGCTCCCTAGGCAAGAGTGCCAACATCCTGATGATCCCACACCCCCAC
CTGCACCAGTATGAAGTCAGCAGCTCCTTGGGATACACCAGCACTCGAGATGTCCTGGAGAACATGATGG
AGCCACCACAGCGAGACTCCAGTGCACCAGGGAGGTTTCACGTTGGCAGTGCAGAATCCATGCTGCATGT
TCGACCTGGTGGATACACGCCCCAGAGAGCACTGATTAACCCCTTCGCTCCCTCTCGGATGCCCATGAAG
CTTACGTCCAACAGAAGGCGCTGGATGCACACTTTTCCTGTGGGGCCATCCGGAGAAGCCATCCAGATCC
ACCACCAGACCCGACAGAATATGGCGGAGCTACAAGGCAGCGGGCAGAGGGATCCAACTCACTCCTCTGC
AGAGCTGCTGGAGTTAGCATATCATGAAGCTGCTGGAAGGCACAGCAATTCCCGCCAGCCTGGTGACGGC
ATGTCCTTCTTGAACTTCAGTGGAACAGAGGAGCTTTCTGTCGGCCTGCTTAGCAACAGTGGTGCAGGTA
TGAATCCTAGGACCCAGAATAAGGATTCTCTAGAGGACAGTGTTTCTACCTCTCCAGACCCAATTCTGAC
ACTGTCTGCTCCCCCTGTAGTGCCAGGCTTCTGTTGCACAGTTGGAGTGGACTGGAAGTCTCTCACTACT
CCGGCGTGCCTCCCCCTTACCACCGACTACTTCCCTGACCGCCAGGGCCTGCAGAATGACTACACAGAGG
GCTGTTATGATCTCCTTCCAGAAGCAGACATCGACAGGAGGGACGAAGATGGTGTGCAGATGACAGCCCA
GCAGGTATTTGAAGAGTTTATTTGCCAACGTCTCATGCAGGGCTACCAAATCATAGTGCAGCCCAAGACA
CAGAAACCCAATCCTGCTGTCCCGCCCCCGCTGAGCAGTAGCCCACTCTATAGCCGAGGCCTTGTGTCCC
GAAACCGCCCTGAGGAGGAGGACCAGTATTGGCTGAGTATGGGCAGAACGTTCCACAAAGTGACGCTGAA
GGATAAGATGATCACAGTGACGCGATACCTTCCCAAGTATCCTTATGAATCTGCCCAGATCCACTACACC
TACAGCCTCTGTCCTTCCCACTCAGACTCAGAGTTCGTCTCCTGCTGGGTGGAGTTTTCCCACGAACGGC
TGGAGGAGTACAAGTGGAATTACTTAGATCAGTATATCTGTTCTGCCGGCTCTGAAGACTTCAGCTTAAT
TGAGTCCCTGAAGTTCTGGAGGACCCGCTTCCTGCTGCTGCCAGCCTGTGTCACCGCCACCAAGCGCATC
ACGGAGGGGGAGGCCCACTGCGACATCTATGGGGACAGGCCCCGTGCAGACGAGGACGAGTGGCAACTCC
TGGATGGTTTTGTCCGCTTTGTGGAGGGCTTGAATCGCATTCGCAGGCGGCATCGCTCGGATCGCATGAT
GCGGAAAGGGACCGCCATGAAAGGCTTGCAGATGACTGGGCCCATTTCCACGCATTCTCTGGAGTCAACT
GCACCCCCAGTGGGGAAGAAGGGAACCTCAGCTCTCTCTGCCCTGTTGGAGATGGAGGCCAGTCAGAAGT
GCCTGGGAGAACAGCAGGCAGCTGTGCATGGTGGGAAGAGCTCCGCCCAGTCAGCCGAGAGCAGCAGCGT
TGCCATGACTCCCACCTACATGGACAGCCCACGAAAGGACGGGGCCTTCTTTATGGAGTTTGTCCGCAGC
CCACGCACAGCATCGTCCGCCTTCTACCCTCAGGTATCTGTGGACCAAACAGCCACTCCTATGTTGGACG
GCACCAGTTTGGGCATATGCACAGGCCAATCCATGGACAGAGGCAACAGCCAGACCTTTGGGAACTCCCA
GAACATAGGAGAACAGGGCTACTCCTCCACAAACTCCAGTGACAGCAGCTCTCAGCAGCTGGTGGCAAGC
TCCTTGACCTCATCCTCTACCCTGACAGAGATCCTGGAAGCCATGAAGCACCCCTCGACAGGAGTCCAGC
TGCTCTCTGAACAGAAGGGCCTCTCACCGTACTGCTTCATCAGCGCGGAGGTGGTACACTGGTTGGTGAA
CCACGTGGAGGGGATCCAGACACAGGCGATGGCCATTGACATCATGCAGAAAATGCTGGAAGAGCAGCTC
ATCACACATGCATCTGGCGAAGCCTGGCGGACCTTCATCTACGGCTTCTATTTCTACAAGATAGTAACGG
ACAAAGAGCCCGACCGAGTGGCCATGCAGCAGCCCGCCACCACCTGGCACACAGCAGGAGTGGACGACTT
CGCCAGCTTCCAGCGCAAGTGGTTTGAGGTGGCCTTTGTGGCAGAAGAGCTCGTGCACTCTGAGATTCCT
GCCTTTCTCCTGCCCTGGCTGCCTAGCCGGCCAGCCTCCTATGCAAGTAGGCACAGCTCCTTTAGCCGAA
GTTTTGGAGGACGGAGCCAGGCGGCAGCACTTTTAGCTGCCACTGTCCCAGAGCAGAGGACTGTGACCCT
GGATGTTGACGTGAACAACCGCACAGACCGGCTGGAGTGGTGCAGCTGTTATTACCATGGCAACTTTTCT
CTGAATGCAGCCTTTGAGATCAAGCTGCACTGGATGGCGGTGACCGCAGCAGTACTCTTCGAGATGGTCC
AAGGTTGGCATCGGAAAGCCACCTCCTGTGGCTTCTTGTTAGTCCCAGTTTTGGAGGGGCCTTTTGCACT
GCCCAGTTACCTGTATGGCGACCCCCTTCGTGCCCAGCTCTTCATCCCACTCAACATCAGCTGCTTGCTC
AAGGAGGGCAGCGAGCACCTGTTTGATAGCTTTGAACCCGAAACGTACTGGGATCGAATGCACCTCTTCC
AGGAAGCCATTGCACACAGGTTTGGGTTTGTACAAGATAAATATTCTGCCTCTGCTTTTAACTTCCCTGC
TGAGAACAAGCCTCAGTATATCCACGTTACAGGAACAGTGTTTCTGCAGCTGCCCTACTCCAAGCGCAAG
TTCTCAGGGCAGCAGCGGCGGCGGCGGAACTCCACCAGCTCCACCAACCAGAACATGTTCTGCGAGGAGC
GGGTCGGCTACAACTGGGCCTACAACACCATGCTCACCAAAACATGGCGCTCCAGCGCCACAGGGGATGA
AAAGTTTGCTGATCGGCTGCTGAAGGACTTCACGGACTTCTGCATCAACCGTGACAACCGGCTGGTCACG
TTCTGGACAAGTTGCCTGGAGAAGATGCATGCCAGTGCCCCGTGAGAATTC
